Addgene plasmid #36372: pSMP-MBD3_2
Depositing lab: George Daley. Depositing organization: Boston Children's Hospital. Publication: Chromatin-modifying enzymes as modulators of reprogramming. Onder TT, Kara N, Cherry A, Sinha AU, Zhu N, Bernt KM, Cahan P, Marcarci BO, Unternaehrer J, Gupta PB, Lander ES, Armstrong SA, Daley GQ. Nature. 2012 Mar 4;483(7391):598-602. doi: 10.1038/nature10953. PubMed 22388813.
Backbone
  Vector backbone: pSMP
  Backbone manufacturer: Steve Elledge
  Backbone size w/o insert (bp): 6699
  Vector type: Mammalian Expression, Retroviral, RNAi
  Selectable markers: Puromycin
Growth in bacteria
  Bacterial resistance: Ampicillin, 100 μg/mL
  Growth temperature: 30°C
  Growth strain: Stbl3
  Copy number: High Copy
Gene/Insert
  Gene/Insert name: MBD3
  gRNA/shRNA sequence: CCCTCCCTGTCCTTTCCAG
  Species: H. sapiens (human)
  Entrez Gene: MBD3
  Cloning method: Restriction Enzyme; 5′ cloning site XhoI (not destroyed); 3′ cloning site EcoRI (not destroyed)
  Sequencing primers: 5′ pSMP-F
Terms and licenses: Academic/Nonprofit Terms; Industry Terms: Not Available to Industry
How to cite: pSMP-MBD3_2 was a gift from George Daley (Addgene plasmid # 36372 ; http://n2t.net/addgene:36372 ; RRID:Addgene_36372)
