[The description below was written by a language model from this plasmid's Addgene catalogue record.]
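Description:
pSMP-MBD3_2 is a retroviral RNAi plasmid built on the pSMP backbone (about 6.7 kb without insert) and designed to knock down human MBD3, which encodes methyl-CpG binding domain protein 3, a component of the NuRD chromatin-remodelling complex. The insert is a short hairpin RNA directed against MBD3, cloned by restriction digestion between XhoI and EcoRI sites, both of which remain intact. The "_2" in the name suggests it is one of several hairpins against the same gene, although the record does not describe the others. The plasmid is classified as a mammalian expression, retroviral and RNAi vector. It is therefore meant to be packaged into retroviral particles that integrate the hairpin cassette into target cells for stable silencing. Transduced mammalian cells are selected with puromycin.

In bacteria the plasmid is maintained at high copy under ampicillin selection. The record specifies a recombination-deficient host strain, a common precaution for constructs that carry repeated viral sequences and hairpins. No feature table is provided, so the promoter driving the shRNA, the hairpin scaffold, the promoter for the puromycin marker, the viral long terminal repeats and the bacterial origin are not stated here and cannot be detailed.

The associated publication examines chromatin-modifying enzymes as modulators of reprogramming. This indicates that the construct was made for loss-of-function testing of chromatin regulators, here MBD3, during reprogramming of human cells. It would also serve more generally for stable MBD3 depletion in human cells that can be transduced with retrovirus.
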