>Addgene plasmid #36372 | pSMP-MBD3_2 | depositor partial sequence | sequence record 45529 | hairpin
TGCTGTTGACAGTGAGCGCGCCCTCCCTGTCCTTTCCAGATAGTGAAGCCACAGATGTATCTGGAAAGGA
CAGGGAGGGCTTGCCTACTGCCTCGGA
