>Addgene plasmid #36372 | pSMP-MBD3_2 | addgene partial sequence | sequence record 46623 | pSMP-F (5' TACATCGTGACCTGGGAAG 3')
AGCCCTTTGTCACCCTAAGCCTCCGCCTCCTCTTCCTCCATCCGCCCCGTCTCTCCCCCTTGAACCTCCT
CGTTCGACCCCGCCTCGATCCTCCCTTTATCCAGCCCTCACTCCTTCTCTAGGCGCCGGAATTAGATCTC
TCGACTAGGGATAACAGGGTAATTGTTTGAATGAGGCTTCAGTACTTTACAGAATCGTTGCCTGCACATC
TTGGAAACACTTGCTGGGATTACTTCTTCAGGTTAACCCAACAGAAGGCTCGAGAAGGTATATTGCTGTT
GACAGTGAGCGCGCCCTCCCTGTCCTTTCCAGATAGTGAAGCCACAGATGTATCTGGAAAGGACAGGGAG
GGCTTGCCTACTGCCTCGGAATTCAAGGGGCTACTTTAGGAGCAATTATCTTGTTTACTAAAACTGAATA
CCTTGCTATCTCTTTGATACATTTTTACAAAGCTGAATTAAAATGGTATAAATTAAATCACTTTTTTCAA
TTGGAAGACTAATGCGTTTAAACACGCGGCGACGCGTTCTACCGGGTAGGGGAGGCGCTTTTCCCAAGGC
AGTCTGGAGCATGCGCTTTAGCAGCCCCGCTGGGCACTTGGCGCTACACAAGTGGCCTCTGGCCTCGCAC
ACATTCCACATCCACCGGTAGGCGCCAACCGGCTCCGTTCTTTGGTGGCCCCTTCGCGCCACCTTCTACT
CCTCCCCTAGTCAGGAAGTTCCCCCCCGCCCCGCAGCTCGCGTCGTGCAGGACGTGACAAATGGAAGTAG
CACGTCTCACTAGTCTCGTGCAGATGGACAGCACCGCTGAGCAATGGAAGCGGGTAG
